>Addgene plasmid #166132 | t206-405 | addgene full sequence | sequence record 330268 | Addgene NGS Result
GTTTGACAGCTTATCATCGACTGCACGGTGCACCAATGCTTCTGGCGTCAGGCAGCCATCGGAAGCTGTG
GTATGGCTGTGCAGGTCGTAAATCACTGCATAATTCGTGTCGCTCAAGGCGCACTCCCGTTCTGGATAAT
GTTTTTTGCGCCGACATCATAACGGTTCTGGCAAATATTCTGAAATGAGCTGTTGACAATTAATCATCCG
GCTCGTATAATGTGTGGAATTGTGAGCGGATAACAATTTCACACAGGAAACAGCGCCGCTGAGAAAAAGC
GAAGCGGCACTGCTCTTTAACAATTTATCAGACAATCTGTGTGGGCACTCGACCGGAATTATCGATTAAC
TTTATTATTAAAAATTAAAGAGGTATATATTAATGTATCGATTAAATAAGGAGGAATAAACCATGGGGGG
TTCTCATCATCATCATCATCATGGTATGGCTAGCATGACTGGTGGACAGCAAATGGGTCGGGATCTGTAC
GACGATGACGATAAGGATCGATGGATCCGACCTCGAGCTTCCCGGGACCCTGTACAGCTGAACCTCCTGT
ATGTGCAGGCACGAGATGACATCCTGAATGGCTCCCACCCTGTCTCCTTTGACAAGGCCTGTGAGTTTGC
TGGCTTCCAATGCCAGATCCAGTTTGGGCCCCACAATGAGCAGAAGCACAAGGCTGGCTTCCTTGACCTG
AAGGACTTCCTGCCCAAGGAGTATGTGAAGCAGAAGGGAGAGCGTAAGATCTTCCAGGCACACAAGAATT
GTGGGCAGATGAGTGAGATTGAGGCCAAGGTCCGCTACGTGAAGCTAGCCCGTTCTCTCAAGACTTACGG
TGTCTCCTTCTTCCTGGTGAAGGAAAAAATGAAAGGGAAGAACAAGCTAGTGCCCAGGCTTCTGGGCATC
ACCAAGGAGTGTGTGATGCGAGTGGATGAGAAGACCAAGGAAGTGATCCAGGAGTGGAACCTCACCAACA
TCAAACGCTGGGCTGCGTCTCCCAAAAGCTTCACCCTGGATTTTGGAGATTACCAAGATGGCTATTACTC
AGTACAGACAACTGAAGGGGAGCAGATTGCACAGCTCATTGCCGGCTACATCGATATCATCCTGAAGAAG
AAAAAAAGCTAATGAGTCTAGAGGGCCCTATTCTATAGTGTCACCTAAATGCTAAAGCTTGGCTGTTTTG
GCGGATGAGAGAAGATTTTCAGCCTGATACAGATTAAATCAGAACGCAGAAGCGGTCTGATAAAACAGAA
TTTGCCTGGCGGCAGTAGCGCGGTGGTCCCACCTGACCCCATGCCGAACTCAGAAGTGAAACGCCGTAGC
GCCGATGGTAGTGTGGGGTCTCCCCATGCGAGAGTAGGGAACTGCCAGGCATCAAATAAAACGAAAGGCT
CAGTCGAAAGACTGGGCCTTTCGTTTTATCTGTTGTTTGTCGGTGAACGCTCTCCTGAGTAGGACAAATC
CGCCGGGAGCGGATTTGAACGTTGCGAAGCAACGGCCCGGAGGGTGGCGGGCAGGACGCCCGCCATAAAC
TGCCAGGCATCAAATTAAGCAGAAGGCCATCCTGACGGATGGCCTTTTTGCGTTTCTACAAACTCTTTTG
TTTATTTTTCTAAATACATTCAAATATGTATCCGCTCATGAGACAATAACCCTGATAAATGCTTCAATAA
TATTGAAAAAGGAAGAGTATGAGTATTCAACATTTCCGTGTCGCCCTTATTCCCTTTTTTGCGGCATTTT
GCCTTCCTGTTTTTGCTCACCCAGAAACGCTGGTGAAAGTAAAAGATGCTGAAGATCAGTTGGGTGCACG
AGTGGGTTACATCGAACTGGATCTCAACAGCGGTAAGATCCTTGAGAGTTTTCGCCCCGAAGAACGTTTT
CCAATGATGAGCACTTTTAAAGTTCTGCTATGTGGCGCGGTATTATCCCGTGTTGACGCCGGGCAAGAGC
AACTCGGTCGCCGCATACACTATTCTCAGAATGACTTGGTTGAGTACTCACCAGTCACAGAAAAGCATCT
TACGGATGGCATGACAGTAAGAGAATTATGCAGTGCTGCCATAACCATGAGTGATAACACTGCGGCCAAC
TTACTTCTGACAACGATCGGAGGACCGAAGGAGCTAACCGCTTTTTTGCACAACATGGGGGATCATGTAA
CTCGCCTTGATCGTTGGGAACCGGAGCTGAATGAAGCCATACCAAACGACGAGCGTGACACCACGATGCC
TGTAGCAATGGCAACAACGTTGCGCAAACTATTAACTGGCGAACTACTTACTCTAGCTTCCCGGCAACAA
TTAATAGACTGGATGGAGGCGGATAAAGTTGCAGGACCACTTCTGCGCTCGGCCCTTCCGGCTGGCTGGT
TTATTGCTGATAAATCTGGAGCCGGTGAGCGTGGGTCTCGCGGTATCATTGCAGCACTGGGGCCAGATGG
TAAGCCCTCCCGTATCGTAGTTATCTACACGACGGGGAGTCAGGCAACTATGGATGAACGAAATAGACAG
ATCGCTGAGATAGGTGCCTCACTGATTAAGCATTGGTAACTGTCAGACCAAGTTTACTCATATATACTTT
AGATTGATTTAAAACTTCATTTTTAATTTAAAAGGATCTAGGTGAAGATCCTTTTTGATAATCTCATGAC
CAAAATCCCTTAACGTGAGTTTTCGTTCCACTGAGCGTCAGACCCCGTAGAAAAGATCAAAGGATCTTCT
TGAGATCCTTTTTTTCTGCGCGTAATCTGCTGCTTGCAAACAAAAAAACCACCGCTACCAGCGGTGGTTT
GTTTGCCGGATCAAGAGCTACCAACTCTTTTTCCGAAGGTAACTGGCTTCAGCAGAGCGCAGATACCAAA
TACTGTCCTTCTAGTGTAGCCGTAGTTAGGCCACCACTTCAAGAACTCTGTAGCACCGCCTACATACCTC
GCTCTGCTAATCCTGTTACCAGTGGCTGCTGCCAGTGGCGATAAGTCGTGTCTTACCGGGTTGGACTCAA
GACGATAGTTACCGGATAAGGCGCAGCGGTCGGGCTGAACGGGGGGTTCGTGCACACAGCCCAGCTTGGA
GCGAACGACCTACACCGAACTGAGATACCTACAGCGTGAGCTATGAGAAAGCGCCACGCTTCCCGAAGGG
AGAAAGGCGGACAGGTATCCGGTAAGCGGCAGGGTCGGAACAGGAGAGCGCACGAGGGAGCTTCCAGGGG
GAAACGCCTGGTATCTTTATAGTCCTGTCGGGTTTCGCCACCTCTGACTTGAGCGTCGATTTTTGTGATG
CTCGTCAGGGGGGCGGAGCCTATGGAAAAACGCCAGCAACGCGGCCTTTTTACGGTTCCTGGCCTTTTGC
TGGCCTTTTGCTCACATGTTCTTTCCTGCGTTATCCCCTGATTCTGTGGATAACCGTATTACCGCCTTTG
AGTGAGCTGATACCGCTCGCCGCAGCCGAACGACCGAGCGCAGCGAGTCAGTGAGCGAGGAAGCGGAAGA
GCGCCTGATGCGGTATTTTCTCCTTACGCATCTGTGCGGTATTTCACACCGCATATGGTGCACTCTCAGT
ACAATCTGCTCTGATGCCGCATAGTTAAGCCAGTATACACTCCGCTATCGCTACGTGACTGGGTCATGGC
TGCGCCCCGACACCCGCCAACACCCGCTGACGCGCCCTGACGGGCTTGTCTGCTCCCGGCATCCGCTTAC
AGACAAGCTGTGACCGTCTCCGGGAGCTGCATGTGTCAGAGGTTTTCACCGTCATCACCGAAACGCGCGA
GGCAGCAGATCAATTCGCGCGCGAAGGCGAAGCGGCATGCATTTACGTTGACACCATCGAATGGTGCAAA
ACCTTTCGCGGTATGGCATGATAGCGCCCGGAAGAGAGTCAATTCAGGGTGGTGAATGTGAAACCAGTAA
CGTTATACGATGTCGCAGAGTATGCCGGTGTCTCTTATCAGACCGTTTCCCGCGTGGTGAACCAGGCCAG
CCACGTTTCTGCGAAAACGCGGGAAAAAGTGGAAGCGGCGATGGCGGAGCTGAATTACATTCCCAACCGC
GTGGCACAACAACTGGCGGGCAAACAGTCGTTGCTGATTGGCGTTGCCACCTCCAGTCTGGCCCTGCACG
CGCCGTCGCAAATTGTCGCGGCGATTAAATCTCGCGCCGATCAACTGGGTGCCAGCGTGGTGGTGTCGAT
GGTAGAACGAAGCGGCGTCGAAGCCTGTAAAGCGGCGGTGCACAATCTTCTCGCGCAACGCGTCAGTGGG
CTGATCATTAACTATCCGCTGGATGACCAGGATGCCATTGCTGTGGAAGCTGCCTGCACTAATGTTCCGG
CGTTATTTCTTGATGTCTCTGACCAGACACCCATCAACAGTATTATTTTCTCCCATGAAGACGGTACGCG
ACTGGGCGTGGAGCATCTGGTCGCATTGGGTCACCAGCAAATCGCGCTGTTAGCGGGCCCATTAAGTTCT
GTCTCGGCGCGTCTGCGTCTGGCTGGCTGGCATAAATATCTCACTCGCAATCAAATTCAGCCGATAGCGG
AACGGGAAGGCGACTGGAGTGCCATGTCCGGTTTTCAACAAACCATGCAAATGCTGAATGAGGGCATCGT
TCCCACTGCGATGCTGGTTGCCAACGATCAGATGGCGCTGGGCGCAATGCGCGCCATTACCGAGTCCGGG
CTGCGCGTTGGTGCGGATATCTCGGTAGTGGGATACGACGATACCGAAGACAGCTCATGTTATATCCCGC
CGTTAACCACCATCAAACAGGATTTTCGCCTGCTGGGGCAAACCAGCGTGGACCGCTTGCTGCAACTCTC
TCAGGGCCAGGCGGTGAAGGGCAATCAGCTGTTGCCCGTCTCACTGGTGAAAAGAAAAACCACCCTGGCG
CCCAATACGCAAACCGCCTCTCCCCGCGCGTTGGCCGATTCATTAATGCAGCTGGCACGACAGGTTTCCC
GACTGGAAAGCGGGCAGTGAGCGCAACGCAATTAATGTAAGTTAGCGCGAATTGATCTG
Features (pLannotate 1.2.2; 21 found; start..end, strand, type, name):
      3..20      +  promoter       tet promoter (fragment): E. coli promoter for tetracycline efflux protein gene
     16..117     -  CDS            yciV (fragment): RNAAM_ECOLI - Also known as trpH From Escherichia coli (strain K12).
    193..222     +  promoter       trc promoter: strong E. coli promoter; hybrid between the trp and lac UV5 promoters
    230..246     +  protein_bind   lac operator: The lac repressor binds to the lac operator to inhibit transcription in E. coli. This inhibition can be relieved by adding lactose or isopropyl-β-D-thiogalactopyranoside (IPTG). lac repressor encoded by lacI
    263..332     +  misc_feature   rrnG antiterminator: antiterminator from the E. coli rrnG leader region (Berg et al., 1989)
    383..409     +  CDS            minicistron: synthetic cistron containing a ribosome binding site (Shine-Dalgarno sequence), for enhancing the bacterial expression of a downstream cistron (Schoner, 1997) This first cistron should terminate 3 bp upstream of the ATG for the second cistron.
    425..445     +  CDS            capTEV™ (fragment): composite tag for in vivo biotinylation, TEV protease cleavage, and 6xHis tagging
    446..478     +  CDS            T7 tag (gene 10 leader): leader peptide from bacteriophage T7 gene 10 promotes efficient translation in E. coli
    482..505     +  CDS            Xpress™ tag: Xpress™ epitope tag, including an enterokinase recognition and cleavage site
    488..1129    +  CDS            TLN1 (fragment): TLN1_HUMAN - Also known as KIAA1027, TLN. Experimental evidence at protein level: Swiss-Prot protein existence level 1. Probably involved in connections of major cytoskeletal structures to the plasma membrane. High molecular weight cytoskeletal protein concentrated at regions of cell-substratum contact and, in lymphocytes, at cell-cell contacts (By similarity). From Homo sapiens (Human).
   1152..1170    -  promoter       SP6 promoter: promoter for bacteriophage SP6 RNA polymerase
   1264..1379    +  ncRNA          5S rRNA: Accession: RF00001 - 5S ribosomal RNA
   1383..1469    +  terminator     rrnB T1 terminator: Escherichia coli rrnB; transcription terminator T1 from the E. coli rrnB gene
   1561..1588    +  terminator     rrnB T2 terminator: transcription terminator T2 from the E. coli rrnB gene
   1607..1698    +  promoter       AmpR promoter: bla
   1699..2559    +  CDS            AmpR: β-lactamase; bla; confers resistance to ampicillin, carbenicillin, and related antibiotics
   2730..3318    +  rep_origin     ori: high-copy-number ColE1/pMB1/pBR322/pUC origin of replication
   3504..3644    -  misc_feature   bom: basis of mobility region from pBR322
   3746..3786    -  CDS            rop (fragment): Rop protein, which maintains plasmids at low copy number; rop
   3830..3907    +  promoter       lacIq promoter: lacI (mutant); In the lacIq allele, a single base change in the promoter boosts expression of the lacI gene about 10-fold.
   3908..4990    +  CDS            lacI: lac repressor; lacI; The lac repressor binds to the lac operator to inhibit transcription in E. coli. This inhibition can be relieved by adding lactose or isopropyl-β-D-thiogalactopyranoside (IPTG).
