[The description below was written by a language model from this plasmid's Addgene catalogue record and pLannotate feature annotations shown in this document.]
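Description:
t206-405 is a bacterial expression plasmid built on the commercial pTrcHis C backbone for producing a fragment of human talin-1 (TLN1) in E. coli. It is about 5.0 kb, replicates from a high-copy ColE1/pMB1-type origin (only a fragment of rop remains, and the pBR322 bom region is present), and is selected through the β-lactamase gene conferring ampicillin resistance. The plasmid also carries lacI under the lacIq promoter, so it supplies its own elevated level of lac repressor.

The insert of roughly 600 bp encodes talin-1 residues 206–405 only, described in the record as the F2F3 portion of the talin head. Transcription is driven by the strong hybrid trc promoter, controlled by a downstream lac operator, so expression is repressed until IPTG is added. Between the promoter and the coding region lie the rrnG antiterminator and a short minicistron with a ribosome binding site, both of which promote efficient transcription and translation of the downstream open reading frame. The protein is made with a vector-derived N-terminal leader consisting of a hexahistidine tag for metal-affinity purification, the T7 gene 10 leader, and the Xpress epitope, which includes an enterokinase recognition site that allows the tag to be removed after purification. The automated annotation labels the His-tag region as a partial match to a composite tag, which simply reflects the 6xHis segment. Transcription ends at the rrnB T1 and T2 terminators downstream of the insert. The construct is intended for recombinant production of this talin head fragment, and the associated publication concerns the role of the talin head in integrin activation and clustering.
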