Addgene plasmid #166132: t206-405
Purpose: For expression of human talin-1 head fragment (residues 206-405) in E. coli. N-terminal His6-tag, Xpress-epitope (DLYDDDDK) and enterokinase cleavage site for tag removal.
Depositing lab: Vesa Hytönen. Depositing organization: Tampere University, BioMediTech. Publication: The F1 loop of the talin head domain acts as a gatekeeper in integrin activation and clustering. Kukkurainen S, Azizi L, Zhang P, Jacquier MC, Baikoghli M, von Essen M, Tuukkanen A, Laitaoja M, Liu X, Rahikainen R, Orlowski A, Janis J, Maatta JAE, Varjosalo M, Vattulainen I, Rog T, Svergun D, Cheng RH, Wu J, Hytonen VP, Wehrle-Haller B. J Cell Sci. 2020 Oct 12;133(19). pii: 133/19/jcs239202. doi: 10.1242/jcs.239202. PubMed 33046605.
Backbone
  Vector backbone: pTrcHis C
  Backbone manufacturer: Thermo Fisher Scientific, Carlsbad, CA
  Total vector size (bp): 5033
  Modifications to backbone: includes an N-terminal hexahistidine tag (MGGSHHHHHHGMASMTGGQQMGRDLYDDDD- KDRWIRPRA) before the insert.
  Vector type: Bacterial Expression
Growth in bacteria
  Bacterial resistance: Ampicillin, 100 μg/mL
  Growth temperature: 37°C
  Growth strain: DH5alpha
  Growth instructions: Use BL21-Star (DE3), or other suitable strain for expression. 37C for 5h growing after induction. At lower temperature can be O/N. IPTG as the inducing agent
  Copy number: High Copy
Gene/Insert
  Gene/Insert name: T1head1-F2F3(206-405) (alt name: talin-1 head fragment)
  Species: H. sapiens (human)
  Insert size (bp): 606
  Mutation: residues 206-405 only
  Entrez Gene: TLN1 (a.k.a. ILWEQ, TLN, talin-1)
  Tag / fusion protein: His6-tag, Xpress-epitope (DLYDDDDK) and enterokinase cleavage site (N terminal on insert)
Terms and licenses: Academic/Nonprofit Terms; Industry Terms: Not Available to Industry
How to cite: t206-405 was a gift from Vesa Hytönen (Addgene plasmid # 166132 ; http://n2t.net/addgene:166132 ; RRID:Addgene_166132)
