>Addgene plasmid #166132 | t206-405 | depositor partial sequence | sequence record 331185 | t206-405 sequence 1187 bps
TGGGGGAGNANAAACCATGGGGGGTTCTCATCATCATCATCATCATGGTATGGCTAGCATGACTGGTGGA
CAGCNNATGGGTCGGGATCTGTACGACGATGACGATAAGGATCGATGGATCCGACCTCGAGCTTCCCGGG
ACCCTGTACAGCTGAACCTCCTGTATGTGCAGGCACGAGATGACATCCTGAATGGCTCCCACCCTGTCTC
CTTTGACAAGGCCTGTGAGTTTGCTGGCTTCCAATGCCAGATCCAGTTTGGGCCCCACAATGAGCAGAAG
CACAAGGCTGGCTTCCTTGACCTGAAGGACTTCCTGCCCAAGGAGTATGTGAAGCAGAAGGGAGAGCGTA
AGATCTTCCAGGCACACAAGAATTGTGGGCAGATGAGTGAGATTGAGGCCAAGGTCCGCTACGTGAAGCT
AGCCCGTTCTCTCAAGACTTACGGTGTCTCCTTCTTCCTGGTGAAGGAAAAAATGAAAGGGAAGAACAAG
CTAGTGCCCAGGCTTCTGGGCATCACCAAGGAGTGTGTGATGCGAGTGGATGAGAAGACCAAGGAAGTGA
TCCAGGAGTGGAACCTCACCAACATCAAACGCTGGGCTGCGTCTCCCAAAAGCTTCACCCTGGATTTTGG
AGATTACCAAGATGGCTATTACTCAGTACAGACAACTGAAGGGGAGCAGATTGCACAGCTCATTGCCGGC
TACATCGATATCATCCTGAAGAAGAAAAAAAGCTAATGAGTCTAGAGGGCCCTATTCTATAGTGTCACCT
AAATGCTAAAGCTTGGGCTGTTTTGGCGGATGAGAGAAGATTTTCAGCCTGATACAGATTAAATCAGAAC
GCAGAAGCGGTCTGATAAAACAGAATTTGCCTGGCGGCAGTAGCGCGGTGGTCCCACCTGACCCCATGCC
GAACTCAGAAGTGAAACGCCGTAGCGCCGATGGTAGTGTGGGGTCTCCCCATGCGAGAGTAGGGAACTGC
CAGGCATCAAATAAAACGAAAGGCTCAGTCGAAAAGACTGGNNTTTCGTTTTATCTNTGTTTGTCGNNGA
ACGCTCTCCTGAGTAGNCAAATTCGCNGGNGNGANTGAACNNTGCNAGCANCNNNNCGANGGTGGCGGGN
NGACGTNGCATAACTGCCAGNATCNNTNAGCNANNNNATCCTGGACGNNNGGNCCGTTTTNGGCNGN
